Addgene plasmid #215892: pcDNA5-Flag/HA-TRBP-L326A/Y358A
Purpose: Expression of TRBP-L326A/Y358A
Depositing lab: Kumiko Ui-Tei. Depositing organization: The University of Tokyo. Publication: TRBP-Dicer interaction may enhance HIV-1 TAR RNA translation via TAR RNA processing, repressing host-cell apoptosis. Komori C, Takahashi T, Nakano Y, Ui-Tei K. Biol Open. 2020 Feb 25;9(2):bio050435. doi: 10.1242/bio.050435. PubMed 32051109.
Backbone
  Vector backbone: pcDNA5
  Vector type: Mammalian Expression
Growth in bacteria
  Bacterial resistance: Ampicillin, 100 μg/mL
  Growth temperature: 37°C
  Growth strain: DH5alpha
  Copy number: High Copy
Gene/Insert
  Gene/Insert name: TRBP-L326A/Y358A
  Species: H. sapiens (human)
  Entrez Gene: TARBP2 (a.k.a. LOQS, TRBP, TRBP1, TRBP2)
  Cloning method: Ligation Independent Cloning
Terms and licenses: Academic/Nonprofit Terms; Industry Terms: Not Available to Industry
How to cite: pcDNA5-Flag/HA-TRBP-L326A/Y358A was a gift from Kumiko Ui-Tei (Addgene plasmid # 215892 ; http://n2t.net/addgene:215892 ; RRID:Addgene_215892)
