[The description below was written by a language model from this plasmid's Addgene catalogue record and pLannotate feature annotations shown in this document.]
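Description:
pcDNA5-Flag/HA-TRBP-L326A/Y358A is a mammalian expression plasmid built on a pcDNA5 backbone that drives production of a doubly tagged mutant of human TRBP (encoded by TARBP2), a double-stranded RNA-binding protein that binds HIV-1 TAR RNA. It is propagated in E. coli through a high-copy ColE1/pUC-type origin and selected with ampicillin via the bla gene and its own promoter. Short remnants of an f1 origin, lac regulatory elements and a bom site are also annotated in the backbone.

The expression cassette starts with the CMV immediate-early enhancer and promoter, followed directly by two short sequences annotated as tet-operator-containing promoter fragments. This arrangement is consistent with a tetracycline-repressible CMV/TetO2 promoter, which would be constitutive in cells lacking Tet repressor. Downstream lie short matches to FLAG and HA epitopes, apparently single copies given their lengths, placed immediately upstream of the TARBP2 coding sequence so that the protein carries an N-terminal Flag/HA tag. Transcripts terminate at the bGH polyadenylation signal. The insert carries the substitutions L326A and Y358A, although the record does not state their functional consequence. The associated publication concerns the TRBP–Dicer interaction and its effect on TAR RNA processing and translation.

An FRT site sits directly upstream of a hygromycin resistance gene with no intact promoter annotated before it, followed by an SV40 poly(A) signal. This layout is typical of Flp-mediated integration systems, where recombination into a genomic FRT site supplies the promoter for hygromycin selection of stable lines. The plasmid can serve for transient expression, detection or pull-down of the mutant through its epitope tags.
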