Features (pLannotate 1.2.2; 26 found; start..end, strand, type, name):
     28..80      -  misc_feature   bom (fragment): basis of mobility region from pBR322
    235..614     +  enhancer       CMV enhancer: human cytomegalovirus immediate early enhancer
    615..818     +  promoter       CMV promoter: human cytomegalovirus (CMV) immediate early promoter
    820..839     +  promoter       PLtetO-1 promoter (fragment): modified phage lambda PL promoter with tet operator sites (Lutz and Bujard, 1997)
    841..860     +  promoter       PLtetO-1 promoter (fragment): modified phage lambda PL promoter with tet operator sites (Lutz and Bujard, 1997)
    868..901     +  promoter       TRE3GV promoter (fragment): 3rd-generation Tet-responsive promoter that can be activated by binding of Tet-On® 3G, optimized for retroviral and lentiviral vectors
    971..990     +  misc_feature   MCS (fragment): pBluescript multiple cloning site
    998..1017    +  CDS            3xFLAG (fragment): three tandem FLAG® epitope tags
   1025..1051    +  CDS            3xHA (fragment): three tandem HA epitope tags
   1058..2155    +  CDS            TARBP2: TRBP2_HUMAN - Also known as TRBP. Experimental evidence at protein level: Swiss-Prot protein existence level 1. (Microbial infection) Binds to the HIV-1 TAR RNA which is located in the long terminal repeat (LTR) of HIV-1, and stimulates translation of TAR-containing RNAs (PubMed:2011739, PubMed:11438532, PubMed:12475984). This is achieved in part at least by binding to and inhibiting EIF2AK2/PKR, thereby reducing phosphorylation and inhibition of EIF2S1/eIF-2-alpha (PubMed:11438532). May also promote translation of TAR-containing RNAs independently of EIF2AK2/PKR (PubMed:12475984). Mediates re
   2159..2200    +  misc_feature   MCS (fragment): pBluescript multiple cloning site
   2240..2258    -  promoter       T7 promoter: promoter for bacteriophage T7 RNA polymerase
   2291..2515    +  polyA_signal   bGH poly(A) signal: bovine growth hormone polyadenylation signal
   2519..2540    +  promoter       SV40 promoter (fragment): SV40 enhancer and early promoter
   2561..2794    +  rep_origin     f1 ori (fragment) (sequence partly withheld): f1 bacteriophage origin of replication; arrow indicates direction of (+) strand synthesis
   2799..2846    +  protein_bind   FRT: FLP-mediated recombination occurs in the 8-bp core sequence TCTAGAAA (Turan and Bode, 2011). FLP recombinase from the Saccharomyces cerevisiae 2μ plasmid
   2854..3876    +  CDS            HygR: aminoglycoside phosphotransferase from E. coli; aph(4)-Ia; confers resistance to hygromycin
   3886..4011    +  CDS            ble (fragment): BLE_KLEPN - Experimental evidence at protein level: Swiss-Prot protein existence level 1. Binding protein with a strong affinity to the bleomycin family of antibiotics. Binds to CL990; an antimitotic-antibiotic compound. From Klebsiella pneumoniae.
   4006..4127    +  polyA_signal   SV40 poly(A) signal: SV40 polyadenylation signal
   4200..4216    -  protein_bind   lac operator: The lac repressor binds to the lac operator to inhibit transcription in E. coli. This inhibition can be relieved by adding lactose or isopropyl-β-D-thiogalactopyranoside (IPTG). lac repressor encoded by lacI
   4224..4254    -  promoter       lac promoter: promoter for the E. coli lac operon
   4269..4290    -  protein_bind   CAP binding site: CAP binding activates transcription in the presence of cAMP. E. coli catabolite activator protein
   4303..4395    -  CDS            lacI (fragment): lac repressor; lacI; The lac repressor binds to the lac operator to inhibit transcription in E. coli. This inhibition can be relieved by adding lactose or isopropyl-β-D-thiogalactopyranoside (IPTG).
   4578..5166    -  rep_origin     ori: high-copy-number ColE1/pMB1/pBR322/pUC origin of replication
   5337..6197    -  CDS            AmpR: β-lactamase; bla; confers resistance to ampicillin, carbenicillin, and related antibiotics
   6198..6302    -  promoter       AmpR promoter: bla
>Addgene plasmid #215892 | pcDNA5-Flag/HA-TRBP-L326A/Y358A | addgene full sequence | sequence record 438208 | Addgene NGS Result
GACGGATCGGGAGATCTCCCGATCCCCTATGGTGCACTCTCAGTACAATCTGCTCTGATGCCGCATAGTT
AAGCCAGTATCTGCTCCCTGCTTGTGTGTTGGAGGTCGCTGAGTAGTGCGCGAGCAAAATTTAAGCTACA
ACAAGGCAAGGCTTGACCGACAATTGCATGAAGAATCTGCTTAGGGTTAGGCGTTTTGCGCTGCTTCGCG
ATGTACGGGCCAGATATACGCGTTGACATTGATTATTGACTAGTTATTAATAGTAATCAATTACGGGGTC
ATTAGTTCATAGCCCATATATGGAGTTCCGCGTTACATAACTTACGGTAAATGGCCCGCCTGGCTGACCG
CCCAACGACCCCCGCCCATTGACGTCAATAATGACGTATGTTCCCATAGTAACGCCAATAGGGACTTTCC
ATTGACGTCAATGGGTGGAGTATTTACGGTAAACTGCCCACTTGGCAGTACATCAAGTGTATCATATGCC
AAGTACGCCCCCTATTGACGTCAATGACGGTAAATGGCCCGCCTGGCATTATGCCCAGTACATGACCTTA
TGGGACTTTCCTACTTGGCAGTACATCTACGTATTAGTCATCGCTATTACCATGGTGATGCGGTTTTGGC
AGTACATCAATGGGCGTGGATAGCGGTTTGACTCACGGGGATTTCCAAGTCTCCACCCCATTGACGTCAA
TGGGAGTTTGTTTTGGCACCAAAATCAACGGGACTTTCCAAAATGTCGTAACAACTCCGCCCCATTGACG
CAAATGGGCGGTAGGCGTGTACGGTGGGAGGTCTATATAAGCAGAGCTCTCCCTATCAGTGATAGAGATC
TCCCTATCAGTGATAGAGATCGTCGACGAGCTCGTTTAGTGAACCGTCAGATCGCCTGGAGACGCCATCC
ACGCTGTTTTGACCTCCATAGAAGACACCGGGACCGATCCAGCCTCCGGACTCTAGCGTTTCCACCGCGG
TGGCGGCCGCCACCATGGATTACAAGGATGACGACGACGATAAGTACCCATACGATGTTCCAGATTACGC
TGCTAGCATGAGTGAAGAGGAGCAAGGCTCCGGCACTACCACGGGCTGCGGGCTGCCTAGTATAGAGCAA
ATGCTGGCCGCCAACCCAGGCAAGACCCCGATCAGCCTTCTGCAGGAGTATGGGACCAGAATAGGGAAGA
CGCCTGTGTACGACCTTCTCAAAGCCGAGGGCCAAGCCCACCAGCCTAATTTCACCTTCCGGGTCACCGT
TGGCGACACCAGCTGCACTGGTCAGGGCCCCAGCAAGAAGGCAGCCAAGCACAAGGCAGCTGAGGTGGCC
CTCAAACACCTCAAAGGGGGGAGCATGCTGGAGCCGGCCCTGGAGGACAGCAGTTCTTTTTCTCCCCTAG
ACTCTTCACTGCCTGAGGACATTCCGGTTTTTACTGCTGCAGCAGCTGCTACCCCAGTTCCATCTGTAGT
CCTAACCAGGAGCCCCCCCATGGAACTGCAGCCCCCTGTCTCCCCTCAGCAGTCTGAGTGCAACCCCGTT
GGTGCTCTGCAGGAGCTGGTGGTGCAGAAAGGCTGGCGGTTGCCGGAGTACACAGTGACCCAGGAGTCTG
GGCCAGCCCACCGCAAAGAATTCACCATGACCTGTCGAGTGGAGCGTTTCATTGAGATTGGGAGTGGCAC
TTCCAAAAAATTGGCAAAGCGGAATGCGGCGGCCAAAATGCTGCTTCGAGTGCACACGGTGCCTCTGGAT
GCCCGGGATGGCAATGAGGTGGAGCCTGATGATGACCACTTCTCCATTGGTGTGGGCTCCCGCCTGGATG
GTCTTCGAAACCGGGGCCCAGGTTGCACCTGGGATTCTCTACGAAATTCAGTAGGAGAGAAGATCCTGTC
CCTCCGCAGTTGCTCCCTGGGCTCCCTGGGTGCCCTGGGCCCTGCCTGCTGCCGTGTCCTCAGTGAGCTC
TCTGAGGAGCAGGCCTTTCACGTCAGCTACCTGGATATTGAGGAGCTGAGCCTGAGTGGACTCTGCCAGT
GCGCAGTGGAACTGTCCACCCAGCCGGCCACTGTGTGTCATGGCTCTGCAACCACCAGGGAGGCAGCCCG
TGGTGAGGCTGCCCGCCGTGCCCTGCAGGCACTCAAGATCATGGCAGGCAGCAAGTGAAAGCTTATCGAT
ACCGTCGACCTCGAGGGGGGGCCCGGTACCTTAATTAATTAAGGTACCAGGTAAGTGTACCCAATTCGCC
CTATAGTGAGTCGTATTACAATTCACTCGAAACCCGCTGATCAGCCTCGACTGTGCCTTCTAGTTGCCAG
CCATCTGTTGTTTGCCCCTCCCCCGTGCCTTCCTTGACCCTGGAAGGTGCCACTCCCACTGTCCTTTCCT
AATAAAATGAGGAAATTGCATCGCATTGTCTGAGTAGGTGTCATTCTATTCTGGGGGGTGGGGTGGGGCA
GGACAGCAAGGGGGAGGATTGGGAAGACAATAGCAGGCATGCTGGGGATGCGGTGGGCTCTATGGCTTCT
GAGGCGGAAAGAACCAGCTGGGGCTCTAGGGGGTATCCCC
[124 nt withheld, positions 2561-2684]
C
[91 nt withheld, positions 2686-2776]
AGGGTGATGGTTCACGTACCTAGAAGTTCCTATTCCGAAGTTCCTATTCTCTAGAAAGTATAGGAACTTC
CTTGGCCAAAAAGCCTGAACTCACCGCGACGTCTGTCGAGAAGTTTCTGATCGAAAAGTTCGACAGCGTC
TCCGACCTGATGCAGCTCTCGGAGGGCGAAGAATCTCGTGCTTTCAGCTTCGATGTAGGAGGGCGTGGAT
ATGTCCTGCGGGTAAATAGCTGCGCCGATGGTTTCTACAAAGATCGTTATGTTTATCGGCACTTTGCATC
GGCCGCGCTCCCGATTCCGGAAGTGCTTGACATTGGGGAATTCAGCGAGAGCCTGACCTATTGCATCTCC
CGCCGTGCACAGGGTGTCACGTTGCAAGACCTGCCTGAAACCGAACTGCCCGCTGTTCTGCAGCCGGTCG
CGGAGGCCATGGATGCGATCGCTGCGGCCGATCTTAGCCAGACGAGCGGGTTCGGCCCATTCGGACCGCA
AGGAATCGGTCAATACACTACATGGCGTGATTTCATATGCGCGATTGCTGATCCCCATGTGTATCACTGG
CAAACTGTGATGGACGACACCGTCAGTGCGTCCGTCGCGCAGGCTCTCGATGAGCTGATGCTTTGGGCCG
AGGACTGCCCCGAAGTCCGGCACCTCGTGCACGCGGATTTCGGCTCCAACAATGTCCTGACGGACAATGG
CCGCATAACAGCGGTCATTGACTGGAGCGAGGCGATGTTCGGGGATTCCCAATACGAGGTCGCCAACATC
TTCTTCTGGAGGCCGTGGTTGGCTTGTATGGAGCAGCAGACGCGCTACTTCGAGCGGAGGCATCCGGAGC
TTGCAGGATCGCCGCGGCTCCGGGCGTATATGCTCCGCATTGGTCTTGACCAACTCTATCAGAGCTTGGT
TGACGGCAATTTCGATGATGCAGCTTGGGCGCAGGGTCGATGCGACGCAATCGTCCGATCCGGAGCCGGG
ACTGTCGGGCGTACACAAATCGCCCGCAGAAGCGCGGCCGTCTGGACCGATGGCTGTGTAGAAGTACTCG
CCGATAGTGGAAACCGACGCCCCAGCACTCGTCCGAGGGCAAAGGAATAGCACGTACTACGAGATTTCGA
TTCCACCGCCGCCTTCTATGAAAGGTTGGGCTTCGGAATCGTTTTCCGGGACGCCGGCTGGATGATCCTC
CAGCGCGGGGATCTCATGCTGGAGTTCTTCGCCCACCCCAACTTGTTTATTGCAGCTTATAATGGTTACA
AATAAAGCAATAGCATCACAAATTTCACAAATAAAGCATTTTTTTCACTGCATTCTAGTTGTGGTTTGTC
CAAACTCATCAATGTATCTTATCATGTCTGTATACCGTCGACCTCTAGCTAGAGCTTGGCGTAATCATGG
TCATAGCTGTTTCCTGTGTGAAATTGTTATCCGCTCACAATTCCACACAACATACGAGCCGGAAGCATAA
AGTGTAAAGCCTGGGGTGCCTAATGAGTGAGCTAACTCACATTAATTGCGTTGCGCTCACTGCCCGCTTT
CCAGTCGGGAAACCTGTCGTGCCAGCTGCATTAATGAATCGGCCAACGCGCGGGGAGAGGCGGTTTGCGT
ATTGGGCGCTCTTCCGCTTCCTCGCTCACTGACTCGCTGCGCTCGGTCGTTCGGCTGCGGCGAGCGGTAT
CAGCTCACTCAAAGGCGGTAATACGGTTATCCACAGAATCAGGGGATAACGCAGGAAAGAACATGTGAGC
AAAAGGCCAGCAAAAGGCCAGGAACCGTAAAAAGGCCGCGTTGCTGGCGTTTTTCCATAGGCTCCGCCCC
CCTGACGAGCATCACAAAAATCGACGCTCAAGTCAGAGGTGGCGAAACCCGACAGGACTATAAAGATACC
AGGCGTTTCCCCCTGGAAGCTCCCTCGTGCGCTCTCCTGTTCCGACCCTGCCGCTTACCGGATACCTGTC
CGCCTTTCTCCCTTCGGGAAGCGTGGCGCTTTCTCATAGCTCACGCTGTAGGTATCTCAGTTCGGTGTAG
GTCGTTCGCTCCAAGCTGGGCTGTGTGCACGAACCCCCCGTTCAGCCCGACCGCTGCGCCTTATCCGGTA
ACTATCGTCTTGAGTCCAACCCGGTAAGACACGACTTATCGCCACTGGCAGCAGCCACTGGTAACAGGAT
TAGCAGAGCGAGGTATGTAGGCGGTGCTACAGAGTTCTTGAAGTGGTGGCCTAACTACGGCTACACTAGA
AGAACAGTATTTGGTATCTGCGCTCTGCTGAAGCCAGTTACCTTCGGAAAAAGAGTTGGTAGCTCTTGAT
CCGGCAAACAAACCACCGCTGGTAGCGGTGGTTTTTTTGTTTGCAAGCAGCAGATTACGCGCAGAAAAAA
AGGATCTCAAGAAGATCCTTTGATCTTTTCTACGGGGTCTGACGCTCAGTGGAACGAAAACTCACGTTAA
GGGATTTTGGTCATGAGATTATCAAAAAGGATCTTCACCTAGATCCTTTTAAATTAAAAATGAAGTTTTA
AATCAATCTAAAGTATATATGAGTAAACTTGGTCTGACAGTTACCAATGCTTAATCAGTGAGGCACCTAT
CTCAGCGATCTGTCTATTTCGTTCATCCATAGTTGCCTGACTCCCCGTCGTGTAGATAACTACGATACGG
GAGGGCTTACCATCTGGCCCCAGTGCTGCAATGATACCGCGAGACCCACGCTCACCGGCTCCAGATTTAT
CAGCAATAAACCAGCCAGCCGGAAGGGCCGAGCGCAGAAGTGGTCCTGCAACTTTATCCGCCTCCATCCA
GTCTATTAATTGTTGCCGGGAAGCTAGAGTAAGTAGTTCGCCAGTTAATAGTTTGCGCAACGTTGTTGCC
ATTGCTACAGGCATCGTGGTGTCACGCTCGTCGTTTGGTATGGCTTCATTCAGCTCCGGTTCCCAACGAT
CAAGGCGAGTTACATGATCCCCCATGTTGTGCAAAAAAGCGGTTAGCTCCTTCGGTCCTCCGATCGTTGT
CAGAAGTAAGTTGGCCGCAGTGTTATCACTCATGGTTATGGCAGCACTGCATAATTCTCTTACTGTCATG
CCATCCGTAAGATGCTTTTCTGTGACTGGTGAGTACTCAACCAAGTCATTCTGAGAATAGTGTATGCGGC
GACCGAGTTGCTCTTGCCCGGCGTCAATACGGGATAATACCGCGCCACATAGCAGAACTTTAAAAGTGCT
CATCATTGGAAAACGTTCTTCGGGGCGAAAACTCTCAAGGATCTTACCGCTGTTGAGATCCAGTTCGATG
TAACCCACTCGTGCACCCAACTGATCTTCAGCATCTTTTACTTTCACCAGCGTTTCTGGGTGAGCAAAAA
CAGGAAGGCAAAATGCCGCAAAAAAGGGAATAAGGGCGACACGGAAATGTTGAATACTCATACTCTTCCT
TTTTCAATATTATTGAAGCATTTATCAGGGTTATTGTCTCATGAGCGGATACATATTTGAATGTATTTAG
AAAAATAAACAAATAGGGGTTCCGCGCACATTTCCCCGAAAAGTGCCACCTGACGTC
