>Addgene plasmid #215892 | pcDNA5-Flag/HA-TRBP-L326A/Y358A | depositor partial sequence | sequence record 440629 | pcDNA5-Flag/HA-TRBP-L326A/Y358A sequence 1101 bps
ATGAGTGAAGAGGAGCAAGGCTCCGGCACTACCACGGGCTGCGGGCTGCCTAGTATAGAGCAAATGCTGG
CCGCCAACCCAGGCAAGACCCCGATCAGCCTTCTGCAGGAGTATGGGACCAGAATAGGGAAGACGCCTGT
GTACGACCTTCTCAAAGCCGAGGGCCAAGCCCACCAGCCTAATTTCACCTTCCGGGTCACCGTTGGCGAC
ACCAGCTGCACTGGTCAGGGCCCCAGCAAGAAGGCAGCCAAGCACAAGGCAGCTGAGGTGGCCCTCAAAC
ACCTCAAAGGGGGGAGCATGCTGGAGCCGGCCCTGGAGGACAGCAGTTCTTTTTCTCCCCTAGACTCTTC
ACTGCCTGAGGACATTCCGGTTTTTACTGCTGCAGCAGCTGCTACCCCAGTTCCATCTGTAGTCCTAACC
AGGAGCCCCCCCATGGAACTGCAGCCCCCTGTCTCCCCTCAGCAGTCTGAGTGCAACCCCGTTGGTGCTC
TGCAGGAGCTGGTGGTGCAGAAAGGCTGGCGGTTGCCGGAGTACACAGTGACCCAGGAGTCTGGGCCAGC
CCACCGCAAAGAATTCACCATGACCTGTCGAGTGGAGCGTTTCATTGAGATTGGGAGTGGCACTTCCAAA
AAATTGGCAAAGCGGAATGCGGCGGCCAAAATGCTGCTTCGAGTGCACACGGTGCCTCTGGATGCCCGGG
ATGGCAATGAGGTGGAGCCTGATGATGACCACTTCTCCATTGGTGTGGGCTCCCGCCTGGATGGTCTTCG
AAACCGGGGCCCAGGTTGCACCTGGGATTCTCTACGAAATTCAGTAGGAGAGAAGATCCTGTCCCTCCGC
AGTTGCTCCCTGGGCTCCCTGGGTGCCCTGGGCCCTGCCTGCTGCCGTGTCCTCAGTGAGCTCTCTGAGG
AGCAGGCCTTTCACGTCAGCTACCTGGATATTGAGGAGCTGAGCCTGAGTGGACTCTGCCAGTGCGCAGT
GGAACTGTCCACCCAGCCGGCCACTGTGTGTCATGGCTCTGCAACCACCAGGGAGGCAGCCCGTGGTGAG
GCTGCCCGCCGTGCCCTGCAGGCACTCAAGATCATGGCAGGCAGCAAGTGA
